Addgene plasmid #163479: AiP1047-pAAV-mscRE16-minBGpromoter-iCre-WPRE-hGHpA
Purpose: Direct-expressing iCre AAV Virus. Alias: AiP1047 - pAAV-AiE2016m-minBG-iCre-WPRE-HGHpA
Depositing lab: Allen Institute for Brain Science & Bosiljka Tasic. Depositing organization: Allen Institute. Publication: Enhancer viruses for combinatorial cell-subclass-specific labeling. Graybuck LT, Daigle TL, Sedeno-Cortes AE, Walker M, Kalmbach B, Lenz GH, Morin E, Nguyen TN, Garren E, Bendrick JL, Kim TK, Zhou T, Mortrud M, Yao S, Siverts LA, Larsen R, Gore BB, Szelenyi ER, Trader C, Balaram P, van Velthoven CTJ, Chiang M, Mich JK, Dee N, Goldy J, Cetin AH, Smith K, Way SW, Esposito L, Yao Z, Gradinaru V, Sunkin SM, Lein E, Levi BP, Ting JT, Zeng H, Tasic B. Neuron. 2021 Mar 23. pii: S0896-6273(21)00159-8. doi: 10.1016/j.neuron.2021.03.011. PubMed 33789083.
Backbone
  Vector backbone: pAAV-mscRE4-minBGpromoter-iCre-WPRE-hGHpA
  Backbone manufacturer: Allen Institute
  Vector type: AAV
Growth in bacteria
  Bacterial resistance: Ampicillin, 100 μg/mL
  Growth temperature: 37°C
  Growth strain: NEB Stable
  Copy number: High Copy
Gene/Insert
  Gene/Insert name: iCre
  Species: Synthetic
  Insert size (bp): 1059
  Promoter: Beta Globin minimal promoter
  Cloning method: Restriction Enzyme; 5′ cloning site Mlul (not destroyed); 3′ cloning site SacI (not destroyed)
  Sequencing primers: 5′ CACCACCTGTCAGCTCCTTT; 3′ AAGGGAGATCCGACTCGTCT
Terms and licenses: Academic/Nonprofit Terms; Industry Terms: Not Available to Industry
Depositor comments: Funded by BRAIN initiative.
How to cite: AiP1047-pAAV-mscRE16-minBGpromoter-iCre-WPRE-hGHpA was a gift from Allen Institute for Brain Science & Bosiljka Tasic (Addgene plasmid # 163479 ; http://n2t.net/addgene:163479 ; RRID:Addgene_163479)
