[The description below was written by a language model from this plasmid's Addgene catalogue record and pLannotate feature annotations shown in this document.]
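Description:
AiP1047-pAAV-mscRE16-minBGpromoter-iCre-WPRE-hGHpA is an AAV transfer plasmid of about 5.8 kb, derived from the related mscRE4 iCre construct and designed to produce recombinant AAV that directly expresses Cre recombinase under enhancer control. It is propagated in E. coli as a high-copy plasmid through a ColE1/pUC-type origin with ampicillin selection (AmpR with its own bla promoter), and it also carries an f1 phage origin. The recorded host is a recombination-deficient strain, which is commonly chosen to keep the repetitive ITRs stable. The annotation shows one complete AAV2 inverted terminal repeat downstream of the cassette. On the upstream side only short ITR fragments were detected. This may reflect the difficulty of sequencing or annotating ITRs rather than a true deletion, but the record does not settle the question.

Between the ITRs, the mouse enhancer element mscRE16 (alias AiE2016m) sits ahead of a minimal beta-globin promoter. Neither element is recognised by the automated annotation, and the short "ADH1 promoter" hit in that region is most likely a spurious match. A minimal promoter has little activity on its own, so the pattern of transcription is dictated by the enhancer. This unit drives iCre, a synthetic codon-improved Cre of roughly 1.06 kb, annotated here as phage P1 Cre. It is followed by a WPRE, which enhances transcript stability and expression, and by the human growth hormone polyadenylation signal. The ITRs allow the cassette to be packaged into AAV particles. The resulting virus delivers Cre to the neuronal populations in which the enhancer is active, so that loxP-dependent reporters or effectors can be recombined for cell-subclass-specific labelling in the brain. The record does not state which cell subclass mscRE16 targets.
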