Features (pLannotate 1.2.2; 15 found; start..end, strand, type, name):
     12..39      +  repeat_region  AAV2 ITR (fragment): inverted terminal repeat of adeno-associated virus serotype 2 inverted
     68..95      +  repeat_region  AAV2 ITR (fragment): inverted terminal repeat of adeno-associated virus serotype 2 inverted
    469..489     +  promoter       ADH1 promoter (fragment): S. cerevisiae ADH1; promoter for alcohol dehydrogenase 1
    842..1867    +  CDS            cre: RECR_BPP1 - Experimental evidence at protein level: Swiss-Prot protein existence level 1. Catalyzes site-specific recombination between two 34-base- pair LOXP sites. Its role is to maintain the phage genome as a monomeric unit-copy plasmid in the lysogenic state. From Escherichia phage P1 (Bacteriophage P1).
   1871..1895    +  misc_feature   MCS (fragment): pBluescript multiple cloning site
   1895..2483    +  misc_feature   WPRE: woodchuck hepatitis virus posttranscriptional regulatory element
   2515..2991    +  polyA_signal   hGH poly(A) signal: human growth hormone polyadenylation signal
   3031..3171    +  repeat_region  AAV2 ITR: inverted terminal repeat of adeno-associated virus serotype 2 inverted
   3176..3227    -  misc_feature   bom (fragment): basis of mobility region from pBR322
   3246..3701    +  rep_origin     f1 ori (sequence partly withheld): f1 bacteriophage origin of replication; arrow indicates direction of (+) strand synthesis
   3702..3751    -  misc_feature   bom (fragment): basis of mobility region from pBR322
   3853..3888    -  CDS            rop (fragment): Rop protein, which maintains plasmids at low copy number; rop
   3983..4087    +  promoter       AmpR promoter: bla
   4088..4948    +  CDS            AmpR: β-lactamase; bla; confers resistance to ampicillin, carbenicillin, and related antibiotics
   5119..5707    +  rep_origin     ori: high-copy-number ColE1/pMB1/pBR322/pUC origin of replication
>Addgene plasmid #163479 | AiP1047-pAAV-mscRE16-minBGpromoter-iCre-WPRE-hGHpA | addgene full sequence | sequence record 325805 | Addgene NGS Result
CCTGCAGGCAGCTGCGCGCTCGCTCGCTCACTGAGGCCGCCCGGGCGTCGGGCGACCTTTGGTCGCCCGG
CCTCAGTGAGCGAGCGAGCGCGCAGAGAGGGAGTGGCCAACTCCATCACTAGGGGTTCCTGCGGCCGCAC
GCGTAGGGTGCAGGAGAAATGTGACCTCAAAGTCTTGTTCTATAACTGTTGGACCTTAGGAGAGATCTGT
GCTCAGCAATTTACCAGGACACCCCCACCCCACATGTCTTGACCACTGTCTGGATAACTGGTATGCAGGA
CCACACTAGGCTTACTCACAGTGTAAACTCTCATAACCATCACTGGAGCCCATCCTGCCTGGTAGACAAG
GATTCAACCATGACTCATTGTACTTTAGTGGTGCCATGCTTAGTCATCAGGTGCCCTGTGCTCTGACAGC
CGAGGGTCAGAGCTGGAATCACACTCTTGTTGTCTTTTAATCTCTCCCTCCCTTTCTTCCTTCTTTCTTC
ACTCTGTTGTGATTGCTCATGGAACAGATCCTAGCTGGTCTCCCTGGCAACCTACATGATTTGAGCCCAA
CAGATGGATAATGGGGACATCGACTTCCAATGTCATTCAACAGAATCATTGCCAAGGGAGTCTGATGAGC
AGGCAACTGAGATGACACCCTTATCAATATAGCTTCATTTTGGCAATCTGGAGTAGGTGTTTCAAAAGGA
GAGCCCCCACTGATGCCAGCAATACAGAACGTTCATGGGCAAGGAGCTCGGGCTGGGCATAAAAGTCAGG
GCAGAGCCATCTATTGCTTACATTTGCTTCTGGGATCCGCCACCATGGTGCCCAAGAAGAAGAGGAAAGT
CTCCAACCTGCTGACTGTGCACCAAAACCTGCCTGCCCTCCCTGTGGATGCCACCTCTGATGAAGTCAGG
AAGAACCTGATGGACATGTTCAGGGACAGGCAGGCCTTCTCTGAACACACCTGGAAGATGCTCCTGTCTG
TGTGCAGATCCTGGGCTGCCTGGTGCAAGCTGAACAACAGGAAATGGTTCCCTGCTGAACCTGAGGATGT
GAGGGACTACCTCCTGTACCTGCAAGCCAGAGGCCTGGCTGTGAAGACCATCCAACAGCACCTGGGCCAG
CTCAACATGCTGCACAGGAGATCTGGCCTGCCTCGCCCTTCTGACTCCAATGCTGTGTCCCTGGTGATGA
GGAGAATCAGAAAGGAGAATGTGGATGCTGGGGAGAGAGCCAAGCAGGCCCTGGCCTTTGAACGCACTGA
CTTTGACCAAGTCAGATCCCTGATGGAGAACTCTGACAGATGCCAGGACATCAGGAACCTGGCCTTCCTG
GGCATTGCCTACAACACCCTGCTGCGCATTGCCGAAATTGCCAGAATCAGAGTGAAGGACATCTCCCGCA
CCGATGGTGGGAGAATGCTGATCCACATTGGCAGGACCAAGACCCTGGTGTCCACAGCTGGTGTGGAGAA
GGCCCTGTCCCTGGGGGTTACCAAGCTGGTGGAGAGATGGATCTCTGTGTCTGGTGTGGCTGATGACCCC
AACAACTACCTGTTCTGCCGGGTCAGAAAGAATGGTGTGGCTGCCCCTTCTGCCACCTCCCAACTGTCCA
CCCGGGCCCTGGAAGGGATCTTTGAGGCCACCCACCGCCTGATCTATGGTGCCAAGGATGACTCTGGGCA
GAGATACCTGGCCTGGTCTGGCCACTCTGCCAGAGTGGGTGCTGCCAGGGACATGGCCAGGGCTGGTGTG
TCCATCCCTGAAATCATGCAGGCTGGTGGCTGGACCAATGTGAACATTGTGATGAACTACATCAGAAACC
TGGACTCTGAGACTGGGGCCATGGTGAGGCTGCTCGAGGATGGGGACTAAGAATTCGATATCAAGCTTAT
CGATAATCAACCTCTGGATTACAAAATTTGTGAAAGATTGACTGGTATTCTTAACTATGTTGCTCCTTTT
ACGCTATGTGGATACGCTGCTTTAATGCCTTTGTATCATGCTATTGCTTCCCGTATGGCTTTCATTTTCT
CCTCCTTGTATAAATCCTGGTTGCTGTCTCTTTATGAGGAGTTGTGGCCCGTTGTCAGGCAACGTGGCGT
GGTGTGCACTGTGTTTGCTGACGCAACCCCCACTGGTTGGGGCATTGCCACCACCTGTCAGCTCCTTTCC
GGGACTTTCGCTTTCCCCCTCCCTATTGCCACGGCGGAACTCATCGCCGCCTGCCTTGCCCGCTGCTGGA
CAGGGGCTCGGCTGTTGGGCACTGACAATTCCGTGGTGTTGTCGGGGAAATCATCGTCCTTTCCTTGGCT
GCTCGCCTATGTTGCCACCTGGATTCTGCGCGGGACGTCCTTCTGCTACGTCCCTTCGGCCCTCAATCCA
GCGGACCTTCCTTCCCGCGGCCTGCTGCCGGCTCTGCGGCCTCTTCCGCGTCTTCGCCTTCGCCCTCAGA
CGAGTCGGATCTCCCTTTGGGCCGCCTCCCCGCATCGATACCGAGCGCTGCTCGAGAGATCTACGGGTGG
CATCCCTGTGACCCCTCCCCAGTGCCTCTCCTGGCCCTGGAAGTTGCCACTCCAGTGCCCACCAGCCTTG
TCCTAATAAAATTAAGTTGCATCATTTTGTCTGACTAGGTGTCCTTCTATAATATTATGGGGTGGAGGGG
GGTGGTATGGAGCAAGGGGCAAGTTGGGAAGACAACCTGTAGGGCCTGCGGGGTCTATTGGGAACCAAGC
TGGAGTGCAGTGGCACAATCTTGGCTCACTGCAATCTCCGCCTCCTGGGTTCAAGCGATTCTCCTGCCTC
AGCCTCCCGAGTTGTTGGGATTCCAGGCATGCATGACCAGGCTCAGCTAATTTTTGTTTTTTTGGTAGAG
ACGGGGTTTCACCATATTGGCCAGGCTGGTCTCCAACTCCTAATCTCAGGTGATCTACCCACCTTGGCCT
CCCAAATTGCTGGGATTACAGGCGTGAACCACTGCTCCCTTCCCTGTCCTTCTGATTTTGTAGGTAACCA
CGTGCGGACCGAGCGGCCGCAGGAACCCCTAGTGATGGAGTTGGCCACTCCCTCTCTGCGCGCTCGCTCG
CTCACTGAGGCCGGGCGACCAAAGGTCGCCCGACGCCCGGGCTTTGCCCGGGCGGCCTCAGTGAGCGAGC
GAGCGCGCAGCTGCCTGCAGGGGCGCCTGATGCGGTATTTTCTCCTTACGCATCTGTGCGGTATTTCACA
CCGCATA
[95 nt withheld, positions 3228-3322]
T
[46 nt withheld, positions 3324-3369]
C
[141 nt withheld, positions 3371-3511]
CCTTTGACGTTGGAGTCCACGTTCTTT
[37 nt withheld, positions 3539-3575]
ACTCTATCTCGGGCTATTCTTTTGATTTATAAGGGATTTTGCCGATTTCGGTCTATTGGTTAAAAAATGA
GCTGATTTAACAAAAATTTAACGCGAATTTTAACAAAATATTAACGTTTACAATTTTATGGTGCACTCTC
AGTACAATCTGCTCTGATGCCGCATAGTTAAGCCAGCCCCGACACCCGCCAACACCCGCTGACGCGCCCT
GACGGGCTTGTCTGCTCCCGGCATCCGCTTACAGACAAGCTGTGACCGTCTCCGGGAGCTGCATGTGTCA
GAGGTTTTCACCGTCATCACCGAAACGCGCGAGACGAAAGGGCCTCGTGATACGCCTATTTTTATAGGTT
AATGTCATGATAATAATGGTTTCTTAGACGTCAGGTGGCACTTTTCGGGGAAATGTGCGCGGAACCCCTA
TTTGTTTATTTTTCTAAATACATTCAAATATGTATCCGCTCATGAGACAATAACCCTGATAAATGCTTCA
ATAATATTGAAAAAGGAAGAGTATGAGTATTCAACATTTCCGTGTCGCCCTTATTCCCTTTTTTGCGGCA
TTTTGCCTTCCTGTTTTTGCTCACCCAGAAACGCTGGTGAAAGTAAAAGATGCTGAAGATCAGTTGGGTG
CACGAGTGGGTTACATCGAACTGGATCTCAACAGCGGTAAGATCCTTGAGAGTTTTCGCCCCGAAGAACG
TTTTCCAATGATGAGCACTTTTAAAGTTCTGCTATGTGGCGCGGTATTATCCCGTATTGACGCCGGGCAA
GAGCAACTCGGTCGCCGCATACACTATTCTCAGAATGACTTGGTTGAGTACTCACCAGTCACAGAAAAGC
ATCTTACGGATGGCATGACAGTAAGAGAATTATGCAGTGCTGCCATAACCATGAGTGATAACACTGCGGC
CAACTTACTTCTGACAACGATCGGAGGACCGAAGGAGCTAACCGCTTTTTTGCACAACATGGGGGATCAT
GTAACTCGCCTTGATCGTTGGGAACCGGAGCTGAATGAAGCCATACCAAACGACGAGCGTGACACCACGA
TGCCTGTAGCAATGGCAACAACGTTGCGCAAACTATTAACTGGCGAACTACTTACTCTAGCTTCCCGGCA
ACAATTAATAGACTGGATGGAGGCGGATAAAGTTGCAGGACCACTTCTGCGCTCGGCCCTTCCGGCTGGC
TGGTTTATTGCTGATAAATCTGGAGCCGGTGAGCGTGGGTCTCGCGGTATCATTGCAGCACTGGGGCCAG
ATGGTAAGCCCTCCCGTATCGTAGTTATCTACACGACGGGGAGTCAGGCAACTATGGATGAACGAAATAG
ACAGATCGCTGAGATAGGTGCCTCACTGATTAAGCATTGGTAACTGTCAGACCAAGTTTACTCATATATA
CTTTAGATTGATTTAAAACTTCATTTTTAATTTAAAAGGATCTAGGTGAAGATCCTTTTTGATAATCTCA
TGACCAAAATCCCTTAACGTGAGTTTTCGTTCCACTGAGCGTCAGACCCCGTAGAAAAGATCAAAGGATC
TTCTTGAGATCCTTTTTTTCTGCGCGTAATCTGCTGCTTGCAAACAAAAAAACCACCGCTACCAGCGGTG
GTTTGTTTGCCGGATCAAGAGCTACCAACTCTTTTTCCGAAGGTAACTGGCTTCAGCAGAGCGCAGATAC
CAAATACTGTTCTTCTAGTGTAGCCGTAGTTAGGCCACCACTTCAAGAACTCTGTAGCACCGCCTACATA
CCTCGCTCTGCTAATCCTGTTACCAGTGGCTGCTGCCAGTGGCGATAAGTCGTGTCTTACCGGGTTGGAC
TCAAGACGATAGTTACCGGATAAGGCGCAGCGGTCGGGCTGAACGGGGGGTTCGTGCACACAGCCCAGCT
TGGAGCGAACGACCTACACCGAACTGAGATACCTACAGCGTGAGCTATGAGAAAGCGCCACGCTTCCCGA
AGGGAGAAAGGCGGACAGGTATCCGGTAAGCGGCAGGGTCGGAACAGGAGAGCGCACGAGGGAGCTTCCA
GGGGGAAACGCCTGGTATCTTTATAGTCCTGTCGGGTTTCGCCACCTCTGACTTGAGCGTCGATTTTTGT
GATGCTCGTCAGGGGGGCGGAGCCTATGGAAAAACGCCAGCAACGCGGCCTTTTTACGGTTCCTGGCCTT
TTGCTGGCCTTTTGCTCACATGT
